>Addgene plasmid #160937 | plIVMD115 | addgene full sequence | sequence record 317197 | Addgene NGS Result
TTATTTTTTGCTTTTTCTCTTGAGGTCACATGATCGCAAAATGGCAAATGGCACGTGAAGCTGTCGATAT
TGGGGAACTGTGGTGGTTGGCAAATGACTAATTAAGTTAGTCAAGGCGCCATCCTCATGAAAACTGTGTA
ACATAATAACCGAAGTGTCGAAAAGGTGGCACCTTGTCCAATTGAACACGCTCGATGAAAAAAATAAGAT
ATATATAAGGTTAAGTAAAGCGTCTGTTAGAAAGGAAGTTTTTCCTTTTTCTTGCTCTCTTGTCTTTTCA
TCTACTATTTCCTTCGTGTAATACAGGGTCGTCAGATACATAGATACAATTCTATTACCCCCATCCATAC
TCTAGAATGCTAGCCGTTAAAATGGCTTCTAACTTTACTCAGTTCGTTCTCGTCGACAATGGCGGAACTG
GCGACGTGACTGTCGCCCCAAGCAACTTCGCTAACGGGATCGCTGAATGGATCAGCTCTAACTCGCGTTC
ACAGGCTTACAAAGTAACCTGTAGCGTTCGTCAGAGCTCTGCGCAGAATCGCAAATACACCATCAAAGTC
GAGGTGCCTAAAGGCGCCTGGCGTTCGTACTTAAATATGGAACTAACCATTCCAATTTTCGCCACGAATT
CCGACTGCGAGCTTATTGTTAAGGCAATGCAAGGTCTCCTAAAAGATGGAAACCCGATTCCCTCAGCAAT
CGCAGCAAACTCCGGCATCTACGCGGATCCACCGGTCGCCACCATGGTGAGCAAGGGCGAGGAGGATAAC
ATGGCCATCATCAAGGAGTTCATGCGCTTCAAGGTGCACATGGAGGGCTCCGTGAACGGCCACGAGTTCG
AGATCGAGGGCGAGGGCGAGGGCCGCCCCTACGAGGGCACCCAGACCGCCAAGCTGAAGGTGACCAAGGG
TGGCCCCCTGCCCTTCGCCTGGGACATCCTGTCCCCTCAGTTCATGTACGGCTCCAAGGCCTACGTGAAG
CACCCCGCCGACATCCCCGACTACTTGAAGCTGTCCTTCCCCGAGGGCTTCAAGTGGGAGCGCGTGATGA
ACTTCGAGGACGGCGGCGTGGTGACCGTGACCCAGGACTCCTCCCTGCAGGACGGCGAGTTCATCTACAA
GGTGAAGCTGCGCGGCACCAACTTCCCCTCCGACGGCCCCGTAATGCAGAAGAAGACCATGGGCTGGGAG
GCCTCCTCCGAGCGGATGTACCCCGAGGACGGCGCCCTGAAGGGCGAGATCAAGCAGAGGCTGAAGCTGA
AGGACGGCGGCCACTACGACGCTGAGGTCAAGACCACCTACAAGGCCAAGAAGCCCGTGCAGCTGCCCGG
CGCCTACAACGTCAACATCAAGTTGGACATCACCTCCCACAACGAGGACTACACCATCGTGGAACAGTAC
GAACGCGCCGAGGGCCGCCACTCCACCGGCGGCATGGACGAGCTGTACAAGTCAAGAGGGCCCTTCGAAC
AAAAACTAATCTCAGAAGAGGATCTGTAAATCGATACCGTCGACCTCGAGTCATGTAATTAGTTATGTCA
CGCTTACATTCACGCCCTCCCCCCACATCCGCTCTAACCGAAAAGGAAGGAGTTAGACAACCTGAAGTCT
AGGTCCCTATTTATTTTTTTATAGTTATGTTAGTATTAAGAACGTTATTTATATTTCAAATTTTTCTTTT
TTTTCTGTACAGACGCGTGTACGCATGTAACATTATACTGAAAACCTTGCTTGAGAAGGTTTTGGGACGC
TCGAAGGCTTTAATTTGCGGCCGGTACCCAATTCGCCCTATAGTGAGTCGTATTACGCGCGCTCACTGGC
CGTCGTTTTACAACGTCGTGACTGGGAAAACCCTGGCGTTACCCAACTTAATCGCCTTGCAGCACATCCC
CCTTTCGCCAGCTGGCGTAATAGCGAAGAGGCCCGCACCGATCGCCCTTCCCAACAGTTGCGCAGCCTGA
ATGGCGAATGG
[124 nt withheld, positions 1972-2095]
C
[91 nt withheld, positions 2097-2187]
A
[49 nt withheld, positions 2189-2237]
CCTTTGACGTTGGAGTCCACGTTCTTT
[37 nt withheld, positions 2265-2301]
ACCCTATCTCGGTCTATTCTTTTGATTTATAAGGGATTTTGCCGATTTCGGCCTATTGGTTAAAAAATGA
GCTGATTTAACAAAAATTTAACGCGAATTTTAACAAAATATTAACGCTTACAATTTCCTGATGCGGTATT
TTCTCCTTACGCATCTGTGCGGTATTTCACACCGCATAGGGTAATAACTGATATAATTAAATTGAAGCTC
TAATTTGTGAGTTTAGTATACATGCATTTACTTATAATACAGTTTTTTAGTTTTGCTGGCCGCATCTTCT
CAAATATGCTTCCCAGCCTGCTTTTCTGTAACGTTCACCCTCTACCTTAGCATCCCTTCCCTTTGCAAAT
AGTCCTCTTCCAACAATAATAATGTCAGATCCTGTAGAGACCACATCATCCACGGTTCTATACTGTTGAC
CCAATGCGTCTCCCTTGTCATCTAAACCCACACCGGGTGTCATAATCAACCAATCGTAACCTTCATCTCT
TCCACCCATGTCTCTTTGAGCAATAAAGCCGATAACAAAATCTTTGTCGCTCTTCGCAATGTCAACAGTA
CCCTTAGTATATTCTCCAGTAGATAGGGAGCCCTTGCATGACAATTCTGCTAACATCAAAAGGCCTCTAG
GTTCCTTTGTTACTTCTTCTGCCGCCTGCTTCAAACCGCTAACAATACCTGGGCCCACCACACCGTGTGC
ATTCGTAATGTCTGCCCATTCTGCTATTCTGTATACACCCGCAGAGTACTGCAATTTGACTGTATTACCA
ATGTCAGCAAATTTTCTGTCTTCGAAGAGTAAAAAATTGTACTTGGCGGATAATGCCTTTAGCGGCTTAA
CTGTGCCCTCCATGGAAAAATCAGTCAAGATATCCACATGTGTTTTTAGTAAACAAATTTTGGGACCTAA
TGCTTCAACTAACTCCAGTAATTCCTTGGTGGTACGAACATCCAATGAAGCACACAAGTTTGTTTGCTTT
TCGTGCATGATATTAAATAGCTTGGCAGCAACAGGACTAGGATGAGTAGCAGCACGTTCCTTATATGTAG
CTTTCGACATGATTTATCTTCGTTTCCTGCAGGTTTTTGTTCTGTGCAGTTGGGTTAAGAATACTGGGCA
ATTTCATGTTTCTTCAACACTACATATGCGTATATATACCAATCTAAGTCTGTGCTCCTTCCTTCGTTCT
TCCTTCTGTTCGGAGATTACCGAATCAAAAAAATTTCAAGGAAACCGAAATCAAAAAAAAGAATAAAAAA
AAAATGATGAATTGAAAAGGTGGTATGGTGCACTCTCAGTACAATCTGCTCTGATGCCGCATAGTTAAGC
CAGCCCCGACACCCGCCAACACCCGCTGACGCGCCCTGACGGGCTTGTCTGCTCCCGGCATCCGCTTACA
GACAAGCTGTGACCGTCTCCGGGAGCTGCATGTGTCAGAGGTTTTCACCGTCATCACCGAAACGCGCGAG
ACGAAAGGGCCTCGTGATACGCCTATTTTTATAGGTTAATGTCATGATAATAATGGTTTCTTAGACGGAT
CGCTTGCCTGTAACTTACACGCGCCTCGTATCTTTTAATGATGGAATAATTTGGGAATTTACTCTGTGTT
TATTTATTTTTATGTTTTGTATTTGGATTTTAGAAAGTAAATAAAGAAGGTAGAAGAGTTACGGAATGAA
GAAAAAAAAATAAACAAAGGTTTAAAAAATTTCAACAAAAAGCGTACTTTACATATATATTTATTAGACA
AGAAAAGCAGATTAAATAGATATACATTCGATTAACGATAAGTAAAATGTAAAATCACAGGATTTTCGTG
TGTGGTCTTCTACACAGACAAGATGAAACAATTCGGCATTAATACCTGAGAGCAGGAAGAGCAAGATAAA
AGGTAGTATTTGTTGGCGATCCCCCTAGAGTCTTTTACATCTTCGGAAAACAAAAACTATTTTTTCTTTA
ATTTCTTTTTTTACTTTCTATTTTTAATTTATATATTTATATTAAAAAATTTAAATTATAATTATTTTTA
TAGCACGTGATGAAAAGGACCCAGGTGGCACTTTTCGGGGAAATGTGCGCGGAACCCCTATTTGTTTATT
TTTCTAAATACATTCAAATATGTATCCGCTCATGAGACAATAACCCTGATAAATGCTTCAATAATATTGA
AAAAGGAAGAGTATGAGTATTCAACATTTCCGTGTCGCCCTTATTCCCTTTTTTGCGGCATTTTGCCTTC
CTGTTTTTGCTCACCCAGAAACGCTGGTGAAAGTAAAAGATGCTGAAGATCAGTTGGGTGCACGAGTGGG
TTACATCGAACTGGATCTCAACAGCGGTAAGATCCTTGAGAGTTTTCGCCCCGAAGAACGTTTTCCAATG
ATGAGCACTTTTAAAGTTCTGCTATGTGGCGCGGTATTATCCCGTATTGACGCCGGGCAAGAGCAACTCG
GTCGCCGCATACACTATTCTCAGAATGACTTGGTTGAGTACTCACCAGTCACAGAAAAGCATCTTACGGA
TGGCATGACAGTAAGAGAATTATGCAGTGCTGCCATAACCATGAGTGATAACACTGCGGCCAACTTACTT
CTGACAACGATCGGAGGACCGAAGGAGCTAACCGCTTTTTTGCACAACATGGGGGATCATGTAACTCGCC
TTGATCGTTGGGAACCGGAGCTGAATGAAGCCATACCAAACGACGAGCGTGACACCACGATGCCTGTAGC
AATGGCAACAACGTTGCGCAAACTATTAACTGGCGAACTACTTACTCTAGCTTCCCGGCAACAATTAATA
GACTGGATGGAGGCGGATAAAGTTGCAGGACCACTTCTGCGCTCGGCCCTTCCGGCTGGCTGGTTTATTG
CTGATAAATCTGGAGCCGGTGAGCGTGGGTCTCGCGGTATCATTGCAGCACTGGGGCCAGATGGTAAGCC
CTCCCGTATCGTAGTTATCTACACGACGGGGAGTCAGGCAACTATGGATGAACGAAATAGACAGATCGCT
GAGATAGGTGCCTCACTGATTAAGCATTGGTAACTGTCAGACCAAGTTTACTCATATATACTTTAGATTG
ATTTAAAACTTCATTTTTAATTTAAAAGGATCTAGGTGAAGATCCTTTTTGATAATCTCATGACCAAAAT
CCCTTAACGTGAGTTTTCGTTCCACTGAGCGTCAGACCCCGTAGAAAAGATCAAAGGATCTTCTTGAGAT
CCTTTTTTTCTGCGCGTAATCTGCTGCTTGCAAACAAAAAAACCACCGCTACCAGCGGTGGTTTGTTTGC
CGGATCAAGAGCTACCAACTCTTTTTCCGAAGGTAACTGGCTTCAGCAGAGCGCAGATACCAAATACTGT
TCTTCTAGTGTAGCCGTAGTTAGGCCACCACTTCAAGAACTCTGTAGCACCGCCTACATACCTCGCTCTG
CTAATCCTGTTACCAGTGGCTGCTGCCAGTGGCGATAAGTCGTGTCTTACCGGGTTGGACTCAAGACGAT
AGTTACCGGATAAGGCGCAGCGGTCGGGCTGAACGGGGGGTTCGTGCACACAGCCCAGCTTGGAGCGAAC
GACCTACACCGAACTGAGATACCTACAGCGTGAGCTATGAGAAAGCGCCACGCTTCCCGAAGGGAGAAAG
GCGGACAGGTATCCGGTAAGCGGCAGGGTCGGAACAGGAGAGCGCACGAGGGAGCTTCCAGGGGGAAACG
CCTGGTATCTTTATAGTCCTGTCGGGTTTCGCCACCTCTGACTTGAGCGTCGATTTTTGTGATGCTCGTC
AGGGGGGCGGAGCCTATGGAAAAACGCCAGCAACGCGGCCTTTTTACGGTTCCTGGCCTTTTGCTGGCCT
TTTGCTCACATGTTCTTTCCTGCGTTATCCCCTGATTCTGTGGATAACCGTATTACCGCCTTTGAGTGAG
CTGATACCGCTCGCCGCAGCCGAACGACCGAGCGCAGCGAGTCAGTGAGCGAGGAAGCGGAAGAGCGCCC
AATACGCAAACCGCCTCTCCCCGCGCGTTGGCCGATTCATTAATGCAGCTGGCACGACAGGTTTCCCGAC
TGGAAAGCGGGCAGTGAGCGCAACGCAATTAATGTGAGTTAGCTCACTCATTAGGCACCCCAGGCTTTAC
ACTTTATGCTTCCGGCTCGTATGTTGTGTGGAATTGTGAGCGGATAACAATTTCACACAGGAAACAGCTA
TGACCATGATTACGCCAAGCGCGCAATTAACCCTCACTAAAGGGAACAAAAGCTGGAGCTCCGGATGCAA
GGGTTCGAATCCCTTAGCTCTCA
Features (pLannotate 1.2.2; 23 found; start..end, strand, type, name):
      1..350     +  promoter       MET17 promoter: S. cerevisiae MET17; expression is repressed by methionine; MET15; MET25
    372..722     +  CDS            CAPSD_BPMS2 (fragment): Experimental evidence at protein level: Swiss-Prot protein existence level 1. Acts as a translational repressor of viral replicase synthesis late in infection. This latter function is the result of capsid protein interaction with an RNA hairpin which contains the replicase ribosome-binding site. From Escherichia phage MS2 (Bacteriophage MS2).
    744..1451    +  CDS            mCherry: mCherry is a basic (constitutively fluorescent) red fluorescent protein published in 2004, derived from Discosoma sp.. It is reported to be a very rapidly-maturing monomer with low acid sensitivity.
   1467..1489    +  CDS            13xMyc (fragment): 13 tandem Myc epitope tags
   1500..1520    +  misc_feature   MCS (fragment): pBluescript multiple cloning site
   1521..1768    +  terminator     CYC1 terminator: S. cerevisiae CYC1; transcription terminator for CYC1
   1787..1805    -  promoter       T7 promoter: promoter for bacteriophage T7 RNA polymerase
   1813..1968    +  CDS            lacZα (fragment): LacZα fragment of β-galactosidase; lacZ fragment
   1972..2400    +  rep_origin     f1 ori (sequence partly withheld): f1 bacteriophage origin of replication; arrow indicates direction of (+) strand synthesis
   2428..2479    -  misc_feature   bom (fragment): basis of mobility region from pBR322
   2558..3361    -  CDS            URA3: orotidine-5'-phosphate decarboxylase, required for uracil biosynthesis; S. cerevisiae URA3; yeast auxotrophic marker, counterselectable with 5-fluoroorotic acid (5-FOA)
   3362..3577    -  promoter       URA3 promoter: S. cerevisiae URA3
   3585..3634    -  misc_feature   bom (fragment): basis of mobility region from pBR322
   3736..3771    -  CDS            rop (fragment): Rop protein, which maintains plasmids at low copy number; rop
   3839..4342    -  misc_feature   CEN/ARS: S. cerevisiae CEN6 centromere fused to an autonomously replicating sequence
   4379..4483    +  promoter       AmpR promoter: bla
   4484..5344    +  CDS            AmpR: β-lactamase; bla; confers resistance to ampicillin, carbenicillin, and related antibiotics
   5515..6103    +  rep_origin     ori: high-copy-number ColE1/pMB1/pBR322/pUC origin of replication
   6286..6378    +  CDS            lacI (fragment): lac repressor; lacI; The lac repressor binds to the lac operator to inhibit transcription in E. coli. This inhibition can be relieved by adding lactose or isopropyl-β-D-thiogalactopyranoside (IPTG).
   6391..6412    +  protein_bind   CAP binding site: CAP binding activates transcription in the presence of cAMP. E. coli catabolite activator protein
   6427..6457    +  promoter       lac promoter: promoter for the E. coli lac operon
   6465..6481    +  protein_bind   lac operator: The lac repressor binds to the lac operator to inhibit transcription in E. coli. This inhibition can be relieved by adding lactose or isopropyl-β-D-thiogalactopyranoside (IPTG). lac repressor encoded by lacI
   6526..6544    +  promoter       T3 promoter: promoter for bacteriophage T3 RNA polymerase
