[The description below was written by a language model from this plasmid's Addgene catalogue record and pLannotate feature annotations shown in this document.]
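Description:
plIVMD115 is a 6.6 kb yeast expression shuttle plasmid built on the psh100 backbone for use in Saccharomyces cerevisiae. It is maintained in yeast as a low-copy centromeric episome through a CEN6/ARS element and selected by the URA3 auxotrophic marker, which is driven by its own promoter and can be counterselected with 5-FOA. In E. coli it replicates from a high-copy ColE1/pUC-type origin under ampicillin selection (AmpR). The backbone also carries pBluescript-style remnants: an f1 origin, lacZα and lac promoter/operator fragments, and flanking T3 and T7 promoters. These play no evident role in the yeast expression function.

The payload is a single expression cassette assembled by Gibson cloning. The MET25 (MET17) promoter, which is repressed by methionine, drives a fusion of the bacteriophage MS2 coat protein (MCP) to the red fluorescent protein mCherry, followed by a C-terminal Myc epitope. The annotation tool labels this epitope as a short fragment of a 13xMyc array, which is consistent with a single tag. Transcription ends at the CYC1 terminator. The catalogue lists the insert species as budding yeast, although the coat protein comes from phage MS2 and mCherry from Discosoma.

MCP binds a specific RNA hairpin, the property exploited in in vivo mRNA display to couple a protein to its encoding transcript. The stated purpose of this plasmid is to supply excess capsid protein in that system. The mCherry and Myc moieties would allow the surplus coat protein to be followed by fluorescence or immunodetection, but the record does not explain in more detail how the excess protein is used in the workflow.
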