Addgene plasmid #160937: plIVMD115
Purpose: Excess Capsid Protein for in vivo mRNA display
Depositing lab: Saeed Tavazoie. Depositing organization: Columbia University. Publication: In vivo mRNA display enables large-scale proteomics by next generation sequencing. Oikonomou P, Salatino R, Tavazoie S. Proc Natl Acad Sci U S A. 2020 Oct 9. pii: 2002650117. doi: 10.1073/pnas.2002650117. PubMed 33037152.
Backbone
  Vector backbone: psh100
  Vector type: Yeast Expression
  Selectable markers: URA3
Growth in bacteria
  Bacterial resistance: Ampicillin, 100 μg/mL
  Growth temperature: 37°C
  Growth strain: DH5alpha
  Copy number: Unknown
Gene/Insert
  Gene/Insert name: MCP-mCherry-MYC tag (alt name: MS2 coat protein)
  Species: S. cerevisiae (budding yeast)
  Promoter: MET25
  Tag / fusion protein: MYC tag
  Cloning method: Gibson Cloning
  Sequencing primers: 5′ TAGATACAATTCTATTACCCCCATCCATACTCT; 3′ GTAAGCGTG ACATAACTAATTACATGACTCGAG
Terms and licenses: Academic/Nonprofit Terms; Industry Terms: Not Available to Industry
How to cite: plIVMD115 was a gift from Saeed Tavazoie (Addgene plasmid # 160937 ; http://n2t.net/addgene:160937 ; RRID:Addgene_160937)
